>Addgene plasmid #245193 | pET-28b His6-TEV-SHP2-FL(R5A) | addgene full sequence | sequence record 488755 | Addgene NGS Result
TTGAGATCCTTTTTTTCTGCGCGTAATCTGCTGCTTGCAAACAAAAAAACCACCGCTACCAGCGGTGGTT
TGTTTGCCGGATCAAGAGCTACCAACTCTTTTTCCGAAGGTAACTGGCTTCAGCAGAGCGCAGATACCAA
ATACTGTCCTTCTAGTGTAGCCGTAGTTAGGCCACCACTTCAAGAACTCTGTAGCACCGCCTACATACCT
CGCTCTGCTAATCCTGTTACCAGTGGCTGCTGCCAGTGGCGATAAGTCGTGTCTTACCGGGTTGGACTCA
AGACGATAGTTACCGGATAAGGCGCAGCGGTCGGGCTGAACGGGGGGTTCGTGCACACAGCCCAGCTTGG
AGCGAACGACCTACACCGAACTGAGATACCTACAGCGTGAGCTATGAGAAAGCGCCACGCTTCCCGAAGG
GAGAAAGGCGGACAGGTATCCGGTAAGCGGCAGGGTCGGAACAGGAGAGCGCACGAGGGAGCTTCCAGGG
GGAAACGCCTGGTATCTTTATAGTCCTGTCGGGTTTCGCCACCTCTGACTTGAGCGTCGATTTTTGTGAT
GCTCGTCAGGGGGGCGGAGCCTATGGAAAAACGCCAGCAACGCGGCCTTTTTACGGTTCCTGGCCTTTTG
CTGGCCTTTTGCTCACATGTTCTTTCCTGCGTTATCCCCTGATTCTGTGGATAACCGTATTACCGCCTTT
GAGTGAGCTGATACCGCTCGCCGCAGCCGAACGACCGAGCGCAGCGAGTCAGTGAGCGAGGAAGCGGAAG
AGCGCCTGATGCGGTATTTTCTCCTTACGCATCTGTGCGGTATTTCACACCGCAATGGTGCACTCTCAGT
ACAATCTGCTCTGATGCCGCATAGTTAAGCCAGTATACACTCCGCTATCGCTACGTGACTGGGTCATGGC
TGCGCCCCGACACCCGCCAACACCCGCTGACGCGCCCTGACGGGCTTGTCTGCTCCCGGCATCCGCTTAC
AGACAAGCTGTGACCGTCTCCGGGAGCTGCATGTGTCAGAGGTTTTCACCGTCATCACCGAAACGCGCGA
GGCAGCTGCGGTAAAGCTCATCAGCGTGGTCGTGAAGCGATTCACAGATGTCTGCCTGTTCATCCGCGTC
CAGCTCGTTGAGTTTCTCCAGAAGCGTTAATGTCTGGCTTCTGATAAAGCGGGCCATGTTAAGGGCGGTT
TTTTCCTGTTTGGTCACTGATGCCTCCGTGTAAGGGGGATTTCTGTTCATGGGGGTAATGATACCGATGA
AACGAGAGAGGATGCTCACGATACGGGTTACTGATGATGAACATGCCCGGTTACTGGAACGTTGTGAGGG
TAAACAACTGGCGGTATGGATGCGGCGGGACCAGAGAAAAATCACTCAGGGTCAATGCCAGCGCTTCGTT
AATACAGATGTAGGTGTTCCACAGGGTAGCCAGCAGCATCCTGCGATGCAGATCCGGAACATAATGGTGC
AGGGCGCTGACTTCCGCGTTTCCAGACTTTACGAAACACGGAAACCGAAGACCATTCATGTTGTTGCTCA
GGTCGCAGACGTTTTGCAGCAGCAGTCGCTTCACGTTCGCTCGCGTATCGGTGATTCATTCTGCTAACCA
GTAAGGCAACCCCGCCAGCCTAGCCGGGTCCTCAACGACAGGAGCACGATCATGCGCACCCGTGGGGCCG
CCATGCCGGCGATAATGGCCTGCTTCTCGCCGAAACGTTTGGTGGCGGGACCAGTGACGAAGGCTTGAGC
GAGGGCGTGCAAGATTCCGAATACCGCAAGCGACAGGCCGATCATCGTCGCGCTCCAGCGAAAGCGGTCC
TCGCCGAAAATGACCCAGAGCGCTGCCGGCACCTGTCCTACGAGTTGCATGATAAAGAAGACAGTCATAA
GTGCGGCGACGATAGTCATGCCCCGCGCCCACCGGAAGGAGCTGACTGGGTTGAAGGCTCTCAAGGGCAT
CGGTCGAGATCCCGGTGCCTAATGAGTGAGCTAACTTACATTAATTGCGTTGCGCTCACTGCCCGCTTTC
CAGTCGGGAAACCTGTCGTGCCAGCTGCATTAATGAATCGGCCAACGCGCGGGGAGAGGCGGTTTGCGTA
TTGGGCGCCAGGGTGGTTTTTCTTTTCACCAGTGAGACGGGCAACAGCTGATTGCCCTTCACCGCCTGGC
CCTGAGAGAGTTGCAGCAAGCGGTCCACGCTGGTTTGCCCCAGCAGGCGAAAATCCTGTTTGATGGTGGT
TAACGGCGGGATATAACATGAGCTGTCTTCGGTATCGTCGTATCCCACTACCGAGATATCCGCACCAACG
CGCAGCCCGGACTCGGTAATGGCGCGCATTGCGCCCAGCGCCATCTGATCGTTGGCAACCAGCATCGCAG
TGGGAACGATGCCCTCATTCAGCATTTGCATGGTTTGTTGAAAACCGGACATGGCACTCCAGTCGCCTTC
CCGTTCCGCTATCGGCTGAATTTGATTGCGAGTGAGATATTTATGCCAGCCAGCCAGACGCAGACGCGCC
GAGACAGAACTTAATGGGCCCGCTAACAGCGCGATTTGCTGGTGACCCAATGCGACCAGATGCTCCACGC
CCAGTCGCGTACCGTCTTCATGGGAGAAAATAATACTGTTGATGGGTGTCTGGTCAGAGACATCAAGAAA
TAACGCCGGAACATTAGTGCAGGCAGCTTCCACAGCAATGGCATCCTGGTCATCCAGCGGATAGTTAATG
ATCAGCCCACTGACGCGTTGCGCGAGAAGATTGTGCACCGCCGCTTTACAGGCTTCGACGCCGCTTCGTT
CTACCATCGACACCACCACGCTGGCACCCAGTTGATCGGCGCGAGATTTAATCGCCGCGACAATTTGCGA
CGGCGCGTGCAGGGCCAGACTGGAGGTGGCAACGCCAATCAGCAACGACTGTTTGCCCGCCAGTTGTTGT
GCCACGCGGTTGGGAATGTAATTCAGCTCCGCCATCGCCGCTTCCACTTTTTCCCGCGTTTTCGCAGAAA
CGTGGCTGGCCTGGTTCACCACGCGGGAAACGGTCTGATAAGAGACACCGGCATACTCTGCGACATCGTA
TAACGTTACTGGTTTCACATTCACCACCCTGAATTGACTCTCTTCCGGGCGCTATCATGCCATACCGCGA
AAGGTTTTGCGCCATTCGATGGTGTCCGGGATCTCGACGCTCTCCCTTATGCGACTCCTGCATTAGGAAG
CAGCCCAGTAGTAGGTTGAGGCCGTTGAGCACCGCCGCCGCAAGGAATGGTGCATGCAAGGAGATGGCGC
CCAACAGTCCCCCGGCCACGGGGCCTGCCACCATACCCACGCCGAAACAAGCGCTCATGAGCCCGAAGTG
GCGAGCCCGATCTTCCCCATCGGTGATGTCGGCGATATAGGCGCCAGCAACCGCACCTGTGGCGCCGGTG
ATGCCGGCCACGATGCGTCCGGCGTAGAGGATCGAGATCTCGATCCCGCGAAATTAATACGACTCACTAT
AGGGGAATTGTGAGCGGATAACAATTCCCCTCTAGAAATAATTTTGTTTAACTTTAAGAAGGAGATATAC
CATGGGCAGCAGCCATCATCATCATCATCACGATTACGATATCCCAACGACCGAAAACCTTTACTTCCAG
GGCCATATGACATCGCGGGCATGGTTTCACCCAAATATCACTGGTGTGGAGGCAGAAAACCTACTGTTGA
CAAGAGGAGTTGATGGCAGTTTTTTGGCAAGGCCTAGTAAAAGTAACCCTGGAGACTTCACACTTTCCGT
TAGAAGAAATGGAGCTGTCACCCACATCAAGATTCAGAACACTGGTGATTACTATGACCTGTATGGAGGG
GAGAAATTTGCCACTTTGGCTGAGTTGGTCCAGTATTACATGGAACATCACGGGCAATTAAAAGAGAAGA
ATGGAGATGTCATTGAGCTTAAATATCCTCTGAACTGTGCAGATCCTACCTCTGAAAGGTGGTTTCATGG
ACATCTCTCTGGGAAAGAAGCAGAGAAATTATTAACTGAAAAAGGAAAACATGGTAGTTTTCTTGTACGA
GAGAGCCAGAGCCACCCTGGAGATTTTGTTCTTTCTGTGCGCACTGGTGATGACAAAGGGGAGAGCAATG
ACGGCAAGTCTAAAGTGACCCATGTTATGATTCGCTGTCAGGAACTGAAATACGACGTTGGTGGAGGAGA
ACGGTTTGATTCTTTGACAGATCTTGTGGAACATTATAAGAAGAATCCTATGGTGGAAACATTGGGTACA
GTACTACAACTCAAGCAGCCCCTTAACACGACTCGTATAAATGCTGCTGAAATAGAAAGCAGAGTTCGAG
AACTAAGCAAATTAGCTGAGACCACAGATAAAGTCAAACAAGGCTTTTGGGAAGAATTTGAGACACTACA
ACAACAGGAGTGCAAACTTCTCTACAGCCGAAAAGAGGGTCAAAGGCAAGAAAACAAAAACAAAAATAGA
TATAAAAACATCCTGCCCTTTGATCATACCAGGGTTGTCCTACACGATGGTGATCCCAATGAGCCTGTTT
CAGATTACATCAATGCAAATATCATCATGCCTGAATTTGAAACCAAGTGCAACAATTCAAAGCCCAAAAA
GAGTTACATTGCCACACAAGGCTGCCTGCAAAACACGGTGAATGACTTTTGGCGGATGGTGTTCCAAGAA
AACTCCCGAGTGATTGTCATGACAACGAAAGAAGTGGAGAGAGGAAAGAGTAAATGTGTCAAATACTGGC
CTGATGAGTATGCTCTAAAAGAATATGGCGTCATGCGTGTTAGGAACGTCAAAGAAAGCGCCGCTCATGA
CTATACGCTAAGAGAACTTAAACTTTCAAAGGTTGGACAAGGGAATACGGAGAGAACGGTCTGGCAATAC
CACTTTCGGACCTGGCCGGACCACGGCGTGCCCAGCGACCCTGGGGGCGTGCTGGACTTCCTGGAGGAGG
TGCACCATAAGCAGGAGAGCATCATGGATGCAGGGCCGGTCGTGGTGCACTGCAGTGCTGGAATTGGCCG
GACAGGGACGTTCATTGTGATTGATATTCTTATTGACATCATCAGAGAGAAAGGTGTTGACTGCGATATT
GACGTTCCCAAAACCATCCAGATGGTGCGGTCTCAGAGGTCAGGGATGGTCCAGACAGAAGCACAGTACC
GATTTATCTATATGGCGGTCCAGCATTATATTGAAACACTACAGCGCAGGATTGAAGAAGAGCAGAAAAG
CAAGAGGAAAGGGCACGAATATACAAATATTAAGTATTCTCTAGCGGACCAGACGAGTGGAGATCAGAGC
CCTCTCCCGCCTTGTACTCCAACGCCACCCTGTGCAGAAATGAGAGAAGACAGTGCTAGAGTCTATGAAA
ACGTGGGCCTGATGCAACAGCAGAAAAGTTTCAGATAGGGATCCGAATTCGAGCTCCGTCGACAAGCTTG
CGGCCGCACTCGAGCACCACCACCACCACCACTGAGATCCGGCTGCTAACAAAGCCCGAAAGGAAGCTGA
GTTGGCTGCTGCCACCGCTGAGCAATAACTAGCATAACCCCTTGGGGCCTCTAAACGGGTCTTGAGGGGT
TTTTTGCTGAAAGGAGGAACTATATCCGGATTGGCGAATGGG
[124 nt withheld, positions 5643-5766]
C
[91 nt withheld, positions 5768-5858]
A
[49 nt withheld, positions 5860-5908]
CCTTTGACGTTGGAGTCCACGTTCTTT
[37 nt withheld, positions 5936-5972]
ACCCTATCTCGGTCTATTCTTTTGATTTATAAGGGATTTTGCCGATTTCGGCCTATTGGTTAAAAAATGA
GCTGATTTAACAAAAATTTAACGCGAATTTTAACAAAATATTAACGCTTACAATTTAGGTGGCACTTTTC
GGGGAAATGTGCGCGGAACCCCTATTTGTTTATTTTTCTAAATACATTCAAATATGTATCCGCTCATGAA
TTAATTCTTAGAAAAACTCATCGAGCATCAAATGAAACTGCAATTTATTCATATCAGGATTATCAATACC
ATATTTTTGAAAAAGCCGTTTCTGTAATGAAGGAGAAAACTCACCGAGGCAGTTCCATAGGATGGCAAGA
TCCTGGTATCGGTCTGCGATTCCGACTCGTCCAACATCAATACAACCTATTAATTTCCCCTCGTCAAAAA
TAAGGTTATCAAGTGAGAAATCACCATGAGTGACGACTGAATCCGGTGAGAATGGCAAAAGTTTATGCAT
TTCTTTCCAGACTTGTTCAACAGGCCAGCCATTACGCTCGTCATCAAAATCACTCGCATCAACCAAACCG
TTATTCATTCGTGATTGCGCCTGAGCGAGACGAAATACGCGATCGCTGTTAAAAGGACAATTACAAACAG
GAATCGAATGCAACCGGCGCAGGAACACTGCCAGCGCATCAACAATATTTTCACCTGAATCAGGATATTC
TTCTAATACCTGGAATGCTGTTTTCCCGGGGATCGCAGTGGTGAGTAACCATGCATCATCAGGAGTACGG
ATAAAATGCTTGATGGTCGGAAGAGGCATAAATTCCGTCAGCCAGTTTAGTCTGACCATCTCATCTGTAA
CATCATTGGCAACGCTACCTTTGCCATGTTTCAGAAACAACTCTGGCGCATCGGGCTTCCCATACAATCG
ATAGATTGTCGCACCTGATTGCCCGACATTATCGCGAGCCCATTTATACCCATATAAATCAGCATCCATG
TTGGAATTTAATCGCGGCCTAGAGCAAGACGTTTCCCGTTGAATATGGCTCATAACACCCCTTGTATTAC
TGTTTATGTAAGCAGACAGTTTTATTGTTCATGACCAAAATCCCTTAACGTGAGTTTTCGTTCCACTGAG
CGTCAGACCCCGTAGAAAAGATCAAAGGATCTTC
Features (pLannotate 1.2.2; 20 found; start..end, strand, type, name):
      1..589     +  rep_origin     ori: high-copy-number ColE1/pMB1/pBR322/pUC origin of replication
    775..914     -  misc_feature   bom: basis of mobility region from pBR322
   1016..1207    -  CDS            rop: Rop protein, which maintains plasmids at low copy number; rop
   1224..1604    +  CDS            YPB1_ECOLX: Protein predicted: Swiss-Prot protein existence level 4. From Escherichia coli.
   1676..1967    -  CDS            TcR (fragment): tetracycline efflux protein; tet; confers resistance to tetracycline
   1982..2003    -  protein_bind   CAP binding site: CAP binding activates transcription in the presence of cAMP. E. coli catabolite activator protein
   2016..3098    -  CDS            lacI: lac repressor; lacI; The lac repressor binds to the lac operator to inhibit transcription in E. coli. This inhibition can be relieved by adding lactose or isopropyl-β-D-thiogalactopyranoside (IPTG).
   3099..3176    -  promoter       lacI promoter: lacI
   3184..3463    -  CDS            TcR (fragment): tetracycline efflux protein; tet; confers resistance to tetracycline
   3485..3503    +  promoter       T7 promoter: promoter for bacteriophage T7 RNA polymerase
   3504..3528    +  protein_bind   lac operator: The lac repressor binds to the lac operator to inhibit transcription in E. coli. This inhibition can be relieved by adding lactose or isopropyl-β-D-thiogalactopyranoside (IPTG). lac repressor encoded by lacI
   3543..3565    +  RBS            RBS: efficient ribosome binding site from bacteriophage T7 gene 10 (Olins and Rangwala, 1989)
   3584..3600    +  CDS            capTEV™ (fragment): composite tag for in vivo biotinylation, TEV protease cleavage, and 6xHis tagging
   3647..5425    +  CDS            PTPN11: PTN11_HUMAN - Also known as PTP2C, SHPTP2. Experimental evidence at protein level: Swiss-Prot protein existence level 1. Acts downstream of various receptor and cytoplasmic protein tyrosine kinases to participate in the signal transduction from the cell surface to the nucleus (PubMed:10655584, PubMed:18559669, PubMed:18829466, PubMed:26742426, PubMed:28074573). Positively regulates MAPK signal transduction pathway (PubMed:28074573). Dephosphorylates GAB1, ARHGAP35 and EGFR (PubMed:28074573). Dephosphorylates ROCK2 at 'Tyr-722' resulting in stimulation of its RhoA binding activity (PubMed:18559
   5475..5492    +  CDS            9xHis (fragment): 9xHis affinity tag
   5502..5551    +  CDS            SET1 (fragment): solubility-enhancement tag derived from T7 phage gene 10B
   5559..5606    +  terminator     T7 terminator: transcription terminator for bacteriophage T7 RNA polymerase
   5643..6071    +  rep_origin     f1 ori (sequence partly withheld): f1 bacteriophage origin of replication; arrow indicates direction of (+) strand synthesis
   6124..6181    +  promoter       AmpR promoter (fragment): bla
   6190..7005    -  CDS            KanR: aminoglycoside phosphotransferase; aph(3')-Ia; confers resistance to kanamycin in bacteria or G418 (Geneticin®) in eukaryotes
