[The description below was written by a language model from this plasmid's Addgene catalogue record and pLannotate feature annotations shown in this document.]
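Description:
pET-28b His6-TEV-SHP2-FL(R5A) is a bacterial expression plasmid of about 7.1 kb, built on a pET backbone, for producing recombinant full-length human SHP2, the protein tyrosine phosphatase encoded by PTPN11, carrying an R5A substitution. It replicates in E. coli from a ColE1/pMB1-type origin accompanied by the bom region and the rop gene, consistent with the catalogue listing as low copy. It is selected with kanamycin through an aminoglycoside phosphotransferase (KanR) gene. An f1 phage origin is also present, along with small remnants of tetracycline-resistance sequence and an AmpR promoter fragment that are backbone relics rather than functional markers.

The expression cassette follows the standard pET design. A T7 promoter overlaid with a lac operator drives transcription, a T7 gene 10 ribosome binding site supports translation, and a T7 terminator closes the unit. The plasmid-borne lacI gene supplies repressor, so expression stays off until induction with IPTG in a host that provides T7 RNA polymerase. The PTPN11 open reading frame is preceded by an N-terminal 6xHis tag and, according to the construct name, a TEV protease site. The feature table supports this with a short match to a His/TEV composite tag, an arrangement that allows nickel-affinity purification followed by tag removal. A His-tag-like fragment annotated downstream of the insert probably reflects the vector's C-terminal tag sequence. The record lists only the N-terminal tag, so whether that downstream sequence is translated is not stated.

The insert was introduced by Gibson assembly. The stated purpose is production of His-tagged full-length SHP2, and the associated work concerns how mutations affect the conformational and activity states of this multi-domain phosphatase. The record does not explain the specific rationale for the R5A change.
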