Addgene plasmid #245193: pET-28b His6-TEV-SHP2-FL(R5A)
Purpose: Production of His-tagged full-length SHP2
Depositing lab: Neel Shah. Depositing organization: Columbia University. Publication: The pathogenic E139D mutation stabilizes a non-canonical active state of the multi-domain phosphatase SHP2. van Vlimmeren AE, Jiang Z, Karandur D, Applebaum Licht AT, Shah NH. bioRxiv [Preprint]. 2025 Jul 4:2025.07.02.662799. doi: 10.1101/2025.07.02.662799. PubMed 40631229.
Backbone
  Vector backbone: pET
  Vector type: Bacterial Expression
Growth in bacteria
  Bacterial resistance: Kanamycin, 50 μg/mL
  Growth temperature: 37°C
  Growth strain: DH5alpha
  Copy number: Low Copy
Gene/Insert
  Gene/Insert name: SHP2 full-length
  Species: H. sapiens (human)
  Mutation: R5A
  Tag / fusion protein: 6xHis (N terminal on insert)
  Cloning method: Gibson Cloning
Terms and licenses: Academic/Nonprofit Terms; Industry Terms: Not Available to Industry
How to cite: pET-28b His6-TEV-SHP2-FL(R5A) was a gift from Neel Shah (Addgene plasmid # 245193 ; http://n2t.net/addgene:245193 ; RRID:Addgene_245193)
